>Addgene plasmid #211627 | PX458 pSp Cas9 Rhino1 tagA | addgene full sequence | sequence record 419867 | Addgene NGS Result
GAGGGCCTATTTCCCATGATTCCTTCATATTTGCATATACGATACAAGGCTGTTAGAGAGATAATTGGAA
TTAATTTGACTGTAAACACAAAGATATTAGTACAAAATACGTGACGTAGAAAGTAATAATTTCTTGGGTA
GTTTGCAGTTTTAAAATTATGTTTTAAAATGGACTATCATATGCTTACCGTAACTTGAAAGTATTTCGAT
TTCTTGGCTTTATATATCTTGTGGAAAGGACGAAACACCGTCAGTAATCTCAATAGAAAAGTTTTAGAGC
TAGAAATAGCAAGTTAAAATAAGGCTAGTCCGTTATCAACTTGAAAAAGTGGCACCGAGTCGGTGCTTTT
TTGTTTTAGAGCTAGAAATAGCAAGTTAAAATAAGGCTAGTCCGTTTTTAGCGCGTGCGCCAATTCTGCA
GACAAATGGCTCTAGAGGTACCCGTTACATAACTTACGGTAAATGGCCCGCCTGGCTGACCGCCCAACGA
CCCCCGCCCATTGACGTCAATAGTAACGCCAATAGGGACTTTCCATTGACGTCAATGGGTGGAGTATTTA
CGGTAAACTGCCCACTTGGCAGTACATCAAGTGTATCATATGCCAAGTACGCCCCCTATTGACGTCAATG
ACGGTAAATGGCCCGCCTGGCATTGTGCCCAGTACATGACCTTATGGGACTTTCCTACTTGGCAGTACAT
CTACGTATTAGTCATCGCTATTACCATGGTCGAGGTGAGCCCCACGTTCTGCTTCACTCTCCCCATCTCC
CCCCCCTCCCCACCCCCAATTTTGTATTTATTTATTTTTTAATTATTTTGTGCAGCGATGGGGGCGGGGG
GGGGGGGGGGCGGCGGCMGCCARKSRGRGCGGSGCGCKCCGAAAGTTTCCTTTTAKGGCGAGGCGGSGGC
GGCGGCGGCCCTATAAAAAGCGAAGCGCGCGGCGGGCGGGAGTCGCTGCGCGCTGCCTTCGCCCCGTGCC
CCGCTCCGCCGCCGCCTCGCGCCGCCCGCCCCGGCTCTGACTGACCGCGTTACTCCCACAGGTGAGCGGG
CGGGACGGCCCTTCTCCTCCGGGCTGTAATTAGCTGAGCAAGAGGTAAGGGTTTAAGGGATGGTTGGTTG
GTGGGGTATTAATGTTTAATTACCTGGAGCACCTGCCTGAAATCACTTTTTTTCAGGTTGGACCGGTGCC
ACCATGGACTATAAGGACCACGACGGAGACTACAAGGATCATGATATTGATTACAAAGACGATGACGATA
AGATGGCCCCAAAGAAGAAGCGGAAGGTCGGTATCCACGGAGTCCCAGCAGCCGACAAGAAGTACAGCAT
CGGCCTGGACATCGGCACCAACTCTGTGGGCTGGGCCGTGATCACCGACGAGTACAAGGTGCCCAGCAAG
AAATTCAAGGTGCTGGGCAACACCGACCGGCACAGCATCAAGAAGAACCTGATCGGAGCCCTGCTGTTCG
ACAGCGGCGAAACAGCCGAGGCCACCCGGCTGAAGAGAACCGCCAGAAGAAGATACACCAGACGGAAGAA
CCGGATCTGCTATCTGCAAGAGATCTTCAGCAACGAGATGGCCAAGGTGGACGACAGCTTCTTCCACAGA
CTGGAAGAGTCCTTCCTGGTGGAAGAGGATAAGAAGCACGAGCGGCACCCCATCTTCGGCAACATCGTGG
ACGAGGTGGCCTACCACGAGAAGTACCCCACCATCTACCACCTGAGAAAGAAACTGGTGGACAGCACCGA
CAAGGCCGACCTGCGGCTGATCTATCTGGCCCTGGCCCACATGATCAAGTTCCGGGGCCACTTCCTGATC
GAGGGCGACCTGAACCCCGACAACAGCGACGTGGACAAGCTGTTCATCCAGCTGGTGCAGACCTACAACC
AGCTGTTCGAGGAAAACCCCATCAACGCCAGCGGCGTGGACGCCAAGGCCATCCTGTCTGCCAGACTGAG
CAAGAGCAGACGGCTGGAAAATCTGATCGCCCAGCTGCCCGGCGAGAAGAAGAATGGCCTGTTCGGAAAC
CTGATTGCCCTGAGCCTGGGCCTGACCCCCAACTTCAAGAGCAACTTCGACCTGGCCGAGGATGCCAAAC
TGCAGCTGAGCAAGGACACCTACGACGACGACCTGGACAACCTGCTGGCCCAGATCGGCGACCAGTACGC
CGACCTGTTTCTGGCCGCCAAGAACCTGTCCGACGCCATCCTGCTGAGCGACATCCTGAGAGTGAACACC
GAGATCACCAAGGCCCCCCTGAGCGCCTCTATGATCAAGAGATACGACGAGCACCACCAGGACCTGACCC
TGCTGAAAGCTCTCGTGCGGCAGCAGCTGCCTGAGAAGTACAAAGAGATTTTCTTCGACCAGAGCAAGAA
CGGCTACGCCGGCTACATTGACGGCGGAGCCAGCCAGGAAGAGTTCTACAAGTTCATCAAGCCCATCCTG
GAAAAGATGGACGGCACCGAGGAACTGCTCGTGAAGCTGAACAGAGAGGACCTGCTGCGGAAGCAGCGGA
CCTTCGACAACGGCAGCATCCCCCACCAGATCCACCTGGGAGAGCTGCACGCCATTCTGCGGCGGCAGGA
AGATTTTTACCCATTCCTGAAGGACAACCGGGAAAAGATCGAGAAGATCCTGACCTTCCGCATCCCCTAC
TACGTGGGCCCTCTGGCCAGGGGAAACAGCAGATTCGCCTGGATGACCAGAAAGAGCGAGGAAACCATCA
CCCCCTGGAACTTCGAGGAAGTGGTGGACAAGGGCGCTTCCGCCCAGAGCTTCATCGAGCGGATGACCAA
CTTCGATAAGAACCTGCCCAACGAGAAGGTGCTGCCCAAGCACAGCCTGCTGTACGAGTACTTCACCGTG
TATAACGAGCTGACCAAAGTGAAATACGTGACCGAGGGAATGAGAAAGCCCGCCTTCCTGAGCGGCGAGC
AGAAAAAGGCCATCGTGGACCTGCTGTTCAAGACCAACCGGAAAGTGACCGTGAAGCAGCTGAAAGAGGA
CTACTTCAAGAAAATCGAGTGCTTCGACTCCGTGGAAATCTCCGGCGTGGAAGATCGGTTCAACGCCTCC
CTGGGCACATACCACGATCTGCTGAAAATTATCAAGGACAAGGACTTCCTGGACAATGAGGAAAACGAGG
ACATTCTGGAAGATATCGTGCTGACCCTGACACTGTTTGAGGACAGAGAGATGATCGAGGAACGGCTGAA
AACCTATGCCCACCTGTTCGACGACAAAGTGATGAAGCAGCTGAAGCGGCGGAGATACACCGGCTGGGGC
AGGCTGAGCCGGAAGCTGATCAACGGCATCCGGGACAAGCAGTCCGGCAAGACAATCCTGGATTTCCTGA
AGTCCGACGGCTTCGCCAACAGAAACTTCATGCAGCTGATCCACGACGACAGCCTGACCTTTAAAGAGGA
CATCCAGAAAGCCCAGGTGTCCGGCCAGGGCGATAGCCTGCACGAGCACATTGCCAATCTGGCCGGCAGC
CCCGCCATTAAGAAGGGCATCCTGCAGACAGTGAAGGTGGTGGACGAGCTCGTGAAAGTGATGGGCCGGC
ACAAGCCCGAGAACATCGTGATCGAAATGGCCAGAGAGAACCAGACCACCCAGAAGGGACAGAAGAACAG
CCGCGAGAGAATGAAGCGGATCGAAGAGGGCATCAAAGAGCTGGGCAGCCAGATCCTGAAAGAACACCCC
GTGGAAAACACCCAGCTGCAGAACGAGAAGCTGTACCTGTACTACCTGCAGAATGGGCGGGATATGTACG
TGGACCAGGAACTGGACATCAACCGGCTGTCCGACTACGATGTGGACCATATCGTGCCTCAGAGCTTTCT
GAAGGACGACTCCATCGACAACAAGGTGCTGACCAGAAGCGACAAGAACCGGGGCAAGAGCGACAACGTG
CCCTCCGAAGAGGTCGTGAAGAAGATGAAGAACTACTGGCGGCAGCTGCTGAACGCCAAGCTGATTACCC
AGAGAAAGTTCGACAATCTGACCAAGGCCGAGAGAGGCGGCCTGAGCGAACTGGATAAGGCCGGCTTCAT
CAAGAGACAGCTGGTGGAAACCCGGCAGATCACAAAGCACGTGGCACAGATCCTGGACTCCCGGATGAAC
ACTAAGTACGACGAGAATGACAAGCTGATCCGGGAAGTGAAAGTGATCACCCTGAAGTCCAAGCTGGTGT
CCGATTTCCGGAAGGATTTCCAGTTTTACAAAGTGCGCGAGATCAACAACTACCACCACGCCCACGACGC
CTACCTGAACGCCGTCGTGGGAACCGCCCTGATCAAAAAGTACCCTAAGCTGGAAAGCGAGTTCGTGTAC
GGCGACTACAAGGTGTACGACGTGCGGAAGATGATCGCCAAGAGCGAGCAGGAAATCGGCAAGGCTACCG
CCAAGTACTTCTTCTACAGCAACATCATGAACTTTTTCAAGACCGAGATTACCCTGGCCAACGGCGAGAT
CCGGAAGCGGCCTCTGATCGAGACAAACGGCGAAACCGGGGAGATCGTGTGGGATAAGGGCCGGGATTTT
GCCACCGTGCGGAAAGTGCTGAGCATGCCCCAAGTGAATATCGTGAAAAAGACCGAGGTGCAGACAGGCG
GCTTCAGCAAAGAGTCTATCCTGCCCAAGAGGAACAGCGATAAGCTGATCGCCAGAAAGAAGGACTGGGA
CCCTAAGAAGTACGGCGGCTTCGACAGCCCCACCGTGGCCTATTCTGTGCTGGTGGTGGCCAAAGTGGAA
AAGGGCAAGTCCAAGAAACTGAAGAGTGTGAAAGAGCTGCTGGGGATCACCATCATGGAAAGAAGCAGCT
TCGAGAAGAATCCCATCGACTTTCTGGAAGCCAAGGGCTACAAAGAAGTGAAAAAGGACCTGATCATCAA
GCTGCCTAAGTACTCCCTGTTCGAGCTGGAAAACGGCCGGAAGAGAATGCTGGCCTCTGCCGGCGAACTG
CAGAAGGGAAACGAACTGGCCCTGCCCTCCAAATATGTGAACTTCCTGTACCTGGCCAGCCACTATGAGA
AGCTGAAGGGCTCCCCCGAGGATAATGAGCAGAAACAGCTGTTTGTGGAACAGCACAAGCACTACCTGGA
CGAGATCATCGAGCAGATCAGCGAGTTCTCCAAGAGAGTGATCCTGGCCGACGCTAATCTGGACAAAGTG
CTGTCCGCCTACAACAAGCACCGGGATAAGCCCATCAGAGAGCAGGCCGAGAATATCATCCACCTGTTTA
CCCTGACCAATCTGGGAGCCCCTGCCGCCTTCAAGTACTTTGACACCACCATCGACCGGAAGAGGTACAC
CAGCACCAAAGAGGTGCTGGACGCCACCCTGATCCACCAGAGCATCACCGGCCTGTACGAGACACGGATC
GACCTGTCTCAGCTGGGAGGCGACAAAAGGCCGGCGGCCACGAAAAAGGCCGGCCAGGCAAAAAAGAAAA
AGGAATTCGGCAGTGGAGAGGGCAGAGGAAGTCTGCTAACATGCGGTGACGTCGAGGAGAATCCTGGCCC
AGTGAGCAAGGGCGAGGAGCTGTTCACCGGGGTGGTGCCCATCCTGGTCGAGCTGGACGGCGACGTAAAC
GGCCACAAGTTCAGCGTGTCCGGCGAGGGCGAGGGCGATGCCACCTACGGCAAGCTGACCCTGAAGTTCA
TCTGCACCACCGGCAAGCTGCCCGTGCCCTGGCCCACCCTCGTGACCACCCTGACCTACGGCGTGCAGTG
CTTCAGCCGCTACCCCGACCACATGAAGCAGCACGACTTCTTCAAGTCCGCCATGCCCGAAGGCTACGTC
CAGGAGCGCACCATCTTCTTCAAGGACGACGGCAACTACAAGACCCGCGCCGAGGTGAAGTTCGAGGGCG
ACACCCTGGTGAACCGCATCGAGCTGAAGGGCATCGACTTCAAGGAGGACGGCAACATCCTGGGGCACAA
GCTGGAGTACAACTACAACAGCCACAACGTCTATATCATGGCCGACAAGCAGAAGAACGGCATCAAGGTG
AACTTCAAGATCCGCCACAACATCGAGGACGGCAGCGTGCAGCTCGCCGACCACTACCAGCAGAACACCC
CCATCGGCGACGGCCCCGTGCTGCTGCCCGACAACCACTACCTGAGCACCCAGTCCGCCCTGAGCAAAGA
CCCCAACGAGAAGCGCGATCACATGGTCCTGCTGGAGTTCGTGACCGCCGCCGGGATCACTCTCGGCATG
GACGAGCTGTACAAGGAATTCTAACTAGAGCTCGCTGATCAGCCTCGACTGTGCCTTCTAGTTGCCAGCC
ATCTGTTGTTTGCCCCTCCCCCGTGCCTTCCTTGACCCTGGAAGGTGCCACTCCCACTGTCCTTTCCTAA
TAAAATGAGGAAATTGCATCGCATTGTCTGAGTAGGTGTCATTCTATTCTGGGGGGTGGGGTGGGGCAGG
ACAGCAAGGGGGAGGATTGGGAAGAGAATAGCAGGCATGCTGGGGAGCGGCCGCAGGAACCCCTAGTGAT
GGAGTTGGCCACTCCCTCTCTGCGCGCTCGCTCGCTCACTGAGGCCGGGCGACCAAAGGTCGCCCGACGC
CCGGGCTTTGCCCGGGCGGCCTCAGTGAGCGAGCGAGCGCGCAGCTGCCTGCAGGGGCGCCTGATGCGGT
ATTTTCTCCTTACGCATCTGTGCGGTATTTCACACCGCATA
[95 nt withheld, positions 6692-6786]
T
[46 nt withheld, positions 6788-6833]
C
[141 nt withheld, positions 6835-6975]
CCTTTGACGTTGGAGTCCACGTTCTTT
[37 nt withheld, positions 7003-7039]
ACTCTATCTCGGGCTATTCTTTTGATTTATAAGGGATTTTGCCGATTTCGGTCTATTGGTTAAAAAATGA
GCTGATTTAACAAAAATTTAACGCGAATTTTAACAAAATATTAACGTTTACAATTTTATGGTGCACTCTC
AGTACAATCTGCTCTGATGCCGCATAGTTAAGCCAGCCCCGACACCCGCCAACACCCGCTGACGCGCCCT
GACGGGCTTGTCTGCTCCCGGCATCCGCTTACAGACAAGCTGTGACCGTCTCCGGGAGCTGCATGTGTCA
GAGGTTTTCACCGTCATCACCGAAACGCGCGAGACGAAAGGGCCTCGTGATACGCCTATTTTTATAGGTT
AATGTCATGATAATAATGGTTTCTTAGACGTCAGGTGGCACTTTTCGGGGAAATGTGCGCGGAACCCCTA
TTTGTTTATTTTTCTAAATACATTCAAATATGTATCCGCTCATGAGACAATAACCCTGATAAATGCTTCA
ATAATATTGAAAAAGGAAGAGTATGAGTATTCAACATTTCCGTGTCGCCCTTATTCCCTTTTTTGCGGCA
TTTTGCCTTCCTGTTTTTGCTCACCCAGAAACGCTGGTGAAAGTAAAAGATGCTGAAGATCAGTTGGGTG
CACGAGTGGGTTACATCGAACTGGATCTCAACAGCGGTAAGATCCTTGAGAGTTTTCGCCCCGAAGAACG
TTTTCCAATGATGAGCACTTTTAAAGTTCTGCTATGTGGCGCGGTATTATCCCGTATTGACGCCGGGCAA
GAGCAACTCGGTCGCCGCATACACTATTCTCAGAATGACTTGGTTGAGTACTCACCAGTCACAGAAAAGC
ATCTTACGGATGGCATGACAGTAAGAGAATTATGCAGTGCTGCCATAACCATGAGTGATAACACTGCGGC
CAACTTACTTCTGACAACGATCGGAGGACCGAAGGAGCTAACCGCTTTTTTGCACAACATGGGGGATCAT
GTAACTCGCCTTGATCGTTGGGAACCGGAGCTGAATGAAGCCATACCAAACGACGAGCGTGACACCACGA
TGCCTGTAGCAATGGCAACAACGTTGCGCAAACTATTAACTGGCGAACTACTTACTCTAGCTTCCCGGCA
ACAATTAATAGACTGGATGGAGGCGGATAAAGTTGCAGGACCACTTCTGCGCTCGGCCCTTCCGGCTGGC
TGGTTTATTGCTGATAAATCTGGAGCCGGTGAGCGTGGAAGCCGCGGTATCATTGCAGCACTGGGGCCAG
ATGGTAAGCCCTCCCGTATCGTAGTTATCTACACGACGGGGAGTCAGGCAACTATGGATGAACGAAATAG
ACAGATCGCTGAGATAGGTGCCTCACTGATTAAGCATTGGTAACTGTCAGACCAAGTTTACTCATATATA
CTTTAGATTGATTTAAAACTTCATTTTTAATTTAAAAGGATCTAGGTGAAGATCCTTTTTGATAATCTCA
TGACCAAAATCCCTTAACGTGAGTTTTCGTTCCACTGAGCGTCAGACCCCGTAGAAAAGATCAAAGGATC
TTCTTGAGATCCTTTTTTTCTGCGCGTAATCTGCTGCTTGCAAACAAAAAAACCACCGCTACCAGCGGTG
GTTTGTTTGCCGGATCAAGAGCTACCAACTCTTTTTCCGAAGGTAACTGGCTTCAGCAGAGCGCAGATAC
CAAATACTGTTCTTCTAGTGTAGCCGTAGTTAGGCCACCACTTCAAGAACTCTGTAGCACCGCCTACATA
CCTCGCTCTGCTAATCCTGTTACCAGTGGCTGCTGCCAGTGGCGATAAGTCGTGTCTTACCGGGTTGGAC
TCAAGACGATAGTTACCGGATAAGGCGCAGCGGTCGGGCTGAACGGGGGGTTCGTGCACACAGCCCAGCT
TGGAGCGAACGACCTACACCGAACTGAGATACCTACAGCGTGAGCTATGAGAAAGCGCCACGCTTCCCGA
AGGGAGAAAGGCGGACAGGTATCCGGTAAGCGGCAGGGTCGGAACAGGAGAGCGCACGAGGGAGCTTCCA
GGGGGAAACGCCTGGTATCTTTATAGTCCTGTCGGGTTTCGCCACCTCTGACTTGAGCGTCGATTTTTGT
GATGCTCGTCAGGGGGGCGGAGCCTATGGAAAAACGCCAGCAACGCGGCCTTTTTACGGTTCCTGGCCTT
TTGCTGGCCTTTTGCTCACATGT
Features (pLannotate 1.2.2; 19 found; start..end, strand, type, name):
      1..241     +  promoter       U6 promoter: RNA polymerase III promoter for human U6 snRNA
    271..346     +  misc_RNA       gRNA scaffold: guide RNA scaffold for the Streptococcus pyogenes CRISPR/Cas9 system
    353..396     +  misc_RNA       gRNA scaffold (fragment): guide RNA scaffold for the Streptococcus pyogenes CRISPR/Cas9 system
    443..728     +  enhancer       CMV enhancer: human cytomegalovirus immediate early enhancer; contains an 18-bp deletion relative to the standard CMV enhancer
    730..850     +  promoter       chicken β-actin promoter (fragment): contains a 21-bp deletion relative to the standard chicken β-actin promoter
    949..1176    +  intron         hybrid intron: hybrid between chicken β-actin (CBA) and minute virus of mice (MMV) introns (Gray et al., 2011)
   1314..2915    +  CDS            Cas9(N): N-terminal portion of Streptococcus pyogenes Cas9 (Zetsche et al., 2015)
   2916..5414    +  CDS            Cas9(C): C-terminal portion of Streptococcus pyogenes Cas9 (Zetsche et al., 2015)
   5415..5462    +  CDS            nucleoplasmin NLS: bipartite nuclear localization signal from nucleoplasmin
   5532..6245    +  CDS            EGFP: EGFP is a basic (constitutively fluorescent) green fluorescent protein published in 1996, derived from Aequorea victoria. It is reported to be a rapidly-maturing weak dimer with moderate acid sensitivity.
   6279..6390    +  polyA_signal   bGH poly(A) signal: bovine growth hormone polyadenylation signal
   6495..6635    +  repeat_region  AAV2 ITR: inverted terminal repeat of adeno-associated virus serotype 2 inverted
   6640..6691    -  misc_feature   bom (fragment): basis of mobility region from pBR322
   6710..7165    +  rep_origin     f1 ori (sequence partly withheld): f1 bacteriophage origin of replication; arrow indicates direction of (+) strand synthesis
   7166..7215    -  misc_feature   bom (fragment): basis of mobility region from pBR322
   7317..7352    -  CDS            rop (fragment): Rop protein, which maintains plasmids at low copy number; rop
   7447..7551    +  promoter       AmpR promoter: bla
   7552..8412    +  CDS            AmpR: β-lactamase; bla; confers resistance to ampicillin, carbenicillin, and related antibiotics
   8583..9171    +  rep_origin     ori: high-copy-number ColE1/pMB1/pBR322/pUC origin of replication
