[The description below was written by a language model from this plasmid's Addgene catalogue record and pLannotate feature annotations shown in this document.]
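Description:
PX458 pSp Cas9 Rhino1 tagA is a 9,232 bp mammalian expression plasmid built on the pX458 backbone. It is an all-in-one CRISPR vector that delivers a single guide RNA, Streptococcus pyogenes Cas9 and a green fluorescent reporter from one molecule. It is propagated in E. coli through a high-copy ColE1/pUC-type origin and selected with ampicillin via the β-lactamase gene. An f1 phage origin is also present, together with small annotated fragments of bom and rop. A single AAV2 inverted terminal repeat lies downstream of the expression cassette. With only one ITR annotated, the plasmid is suited to transfection rather than AAV packaging.

The insert is a 20-nucleotide synthetic guide, recorded as "RHNO tagA", placed between the human U6 RNA polymerase III promoter and the S. pyogenes gRNA scaffold. A second, partial scaffold fragment is annotated immediately afterwards. Cas9 is driven by a hybrid promoter made of the CMV enhancer, a chicken β-actin promoter fragment and a hybrid intron. Its coding sequence is annotated as contiguous N- and C-terminal portions, followed by a nucleoplasmin nuclear localization signal, EGFP and a bovine growth hormone polyadenylation signal. The linker between Cas9 and EGFP is not annotated. EGFP is listed as the selectable marker, so transfected cells can be identified or sorted by fluorescence.

The record gives the purpose only as "Cas9 Rhino1 tagA". The name and the associated study of RHINO in mitotic DNA break repair suggest that the guide directs a Cas9 cut at the RHINO locus for endogenous tagging, but the target site and any donor template are not described.
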