Addgene plasmid #211627: PX458 pSp Cas9 Rhino1 tagA
Purpose: Cas9 Rhino1 tagA
Depositing lab: Agnel Sfeir. Depositing organization: Memorial Sloan-Kettering Cancer Center. Publication: RHINO directs MMEJ to repair DNA breaks in mitosis. Brambati A, Sacco O, Porcella S, Heyza J, Kareh M, Schmidt JC, Sfeir A. Science. 2023 Aug 11;381(6658):653-660. doi: 10.1126/science.adh3694. Epub 2023 Jul 13. PubMed 37440612.
Backbone
  Vector backbone: pX458
  Backbone size w/o insert (bp): 9212
  Total vector size (bp): 9232
  Vector type: Mammalian Expression
  Selectable markers: eGFP
Growth in bacteria
  Bacterial resistance: Ampicillin, 100 μg/mL
  Growth temperature: 37°C
  Growth strain: NEB Stable
  Copy number: Unknown
Gene/Insert
  Gene/Insert name: RHNO tagA
  gRNA/shRNA sequence: TCAGTAATCTCAATAGAAAA
  Species: Synthetic
  Promoter: U6
  Cloning method: Unknown
  Sequencing primers: 5′ gactatcatatgcttaccgt
Terms and licenses: Academic/Nonprofit Terms; Industry Terms: Not Available to Industry
How to cite: PX458 pSp Cas9 Rhino1 tagA was a gift from Agnel Sfeir (Addgene plasmid # 211627 ; http://n2t.net/addgene:211627 ; RRID:Addgene_211627)
